Addgene plasmid #109007: pLG1-puro-sgATL1-5
Purpose: CRISPRi knockdown of targeted gene (to be used with Addgene #102244 or other dCas9-KRAB constructs)
Depositing lab: Jacob Corn. Depositing organization: University of California, Berkeley. Publication: Atlastins remodel the endoplasmic reticulum for selective autophagy. Liang JR, Lingeman E, Ahmed S, Corn JE. J Cell Biol. 2018 Aug 24. pii: jcb.201804185. doi: 10.1083/jcb.201804185. PubMed 30143524.
Backbone
  Vector backbone: pCRISPRia-v2
  Backbone manufacturer: Jonathan Weissman, Addgene #84837
  Backbone size w/o insert (bp): 8200
  Vector type: Mammalian Expression, Lentiviral
  Selectable markers: Puromycin ; BFP
Growth in bacteria
  Bacterial resistance: Ampicillin, 100 μg/mL
  Growth temperature: 37°C
  Growth strain: NEB Stable
  Copy number: High Copy
Gene/Insert
  Gene/Insert name: ATL1-sgRNA #5
  gRNA/shRNA sequence: GTCCTCCCAACCGATCGCTA
  Species: H. sapiens (human)
  Entrez Gene: ATL1 (a.k.a. AD-FSP, FSP1, GBP3, HSN1D, SPG3, SPG3A, atlastin1)
  Promoter: mU6 promoter
  Cloning method: Restriction Enzyme; 5′ cloning site BstX1 (not destroyed); 3′ cloning site BlpI (not destroyed)
  Sequencing primers: 5′ gcgccaattctgcagacaaa; 3′ CCTTCTCTAGGCACCGGTTC
Terms and licenses: Academic/Nonprofit Terms; Industry Terms: Not Available to Industry
How to cite: pLG1-puro-sgATL1-5 was a gift from Jacob Corn (Addgene plasmid # 109007 ; http://n2t.net/addgene:109007 ; RRID:Addgene_109007)
