[The description below was written by a language model from this plasmid's Addgene catalogue record and pLannotate feature annotations shown in this document.]
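Description:
pLG1-puro-sgATL1-5 is a lentiviral single-guide RNA expression plasmid for CRISPR interference, built on the pCRISPRia-v2 backbone. It carries one guide (number 5 of a set) targeting human ATL1, which encodes the endoplasmic reticulum GTPase atlastin-1. The plasmid encodes no Cas protein. It is meant to be used in cells that separately express a dCas9-KRAB repressor, so that the guide directs transcriptional knockdown of ATL1. In bacteria it replicates from a high-copy ColE1/pUC-type origin and is selected with ampicillin through the β-lactamase gene.

The viral transfer cassette begins with a CMV enhancer/promoter fused to a truncated HIV-1 5' LTR. This is followed by the Ψ packaging signal with a gag fragment, the RRE for Rev-dependent RNA export, and the cPPT/CTS. A second truncated LTR, preceded by a nef fragment, closes the cassette at the 3' end. According to the catalogue entry, the guide is transcribed from a mouse U6 promoter and was cloned between BstXI and BlpI sites. The automated annotation does not label that promoter, but it does detect the adjoining S. pyogenes tracrRNA-derived scaffold.

Downstream, an EF-1α promoter drives puromycin N-acetyltransferase and then TagBFP, so transduced cells can be selected with the drug or tracked and sorted by blue fluorescence. The link between these two coding sequences is not annotated. Two loxP sites flank the region spanning the guide scaffold and the marker cassette, which would in principle allow Cre-mediated excision. A WPRE after the second loxP site enhances expression of the transcript. The construct was deposited in connection with work on the role of atlastins in ER remodelling during selective autophagy.
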