Features (pLannotate 1.2.2; 23 found; start..end, strand, type, name):
    278..458     +  LTR            5' LTR (truncated): truncated 5' long terminal repeat (LTR) from HIV-1
    520..1108    -  rep_origin     ori: high-copy-number ColE1/pMB1/pBR322/pUC origin of replication
   1279..2139    -  CDS            AmpR: β-lactamase; bla; confers resistance to ampicillin, carbenicillin, and related antibiotics
   2140..2244    -  promoter       AmpR promoter: bla
   2303..2355    -  misc_feature   bom (fragment): basis of mobility region from pBR322
   2510..2889    +  enhancer       CMV enhancer: human cytomegalovirus immediate early enhancer
   2890..3089    +  promoter       CMV promoter: human cytomegalovirus (CMV) immediate early promoter
   3107..3287    +  LTR            5' LTR (truncated): truncated 5' long terminal repeat (LTR) from HIV-1
   3334..3459    +  misc_feature   HIV-1 Ψ: packaging signal of human immunodeficiency virus type 1
   3443..3781    +  CDS            HIV-1 gag (fragment): gag protein from human immunodeficiency virus 1; gag
   3956..4189    +  misc_feature   RRE: The Rev response element (RRE) of HIV-1 allows for Rev-dependent mRNA export from the nucleus to the cytoplasm.
   4566..4666    +  CDS            Rev (fragment): human immunodeficiency virus 1 (HIV-1) Rev protein; rev; enhances nuclear export of unspliced and incompletely spliced viral mRNAs
   4716..4833    +  misc_feature   cPPT/CTS: central polypurine tract and central termination sequence of HIV-1
   5094..5127    +  protein_bind   loxP: Cre-mediated recombination occurs in the 8-bp core sequence (GCATACAT). Cre recombinase
   5252..5319    +  misc_RNA       tracrRNA (fragment): trans-activating CRISPR RNA for the Streptococcus pyogenes CRISPR/Cas9 system
   5392..6563    +  promoter       EF-1α promoter: strong constitutive promoter for human elongation factor EF-1α
   6575..7171    +  CDS            PuroR: puromycin N-acetyltransferase; pac from Streptomyces alboniger; confers resistance to puromycin
   7247..7945    +  CDS            TagBFP: monomeric blue fluorescent protein mammalian codon-optimized
   7965..7998    +  protein_bind   loxP: Cre-mediated recombination occurs in the 8-bp core sequence (GCATACAT). Cre recombinase
   8031..8054    +  misc_feature   MCS (fragment): pBluescript multiple cloning site
   8054..8642    +  misc_feature   WPRE: woodchuck hepatitis virus posttranscriptional regulatory element
   8643..8662    +  misc_feature   MCS (fragment): pBluescript multiple cloning site
   8664..271     +  CDS            nef (fragment) (across the origin): NEF_HV1LA - Experimental evidence at protein level: Swiss-Prot protein existence level 1. Extracellular Nef protein targets CD4(+) T-lymphocytes for apoptosis by interacting with CXCR4 surface receptors. From Human immunodeficiency virus type 1 group M subtype B (isolate Lai) (HIV-1).
>Addgene plasmid #109007 | pLG1-puro-sgATL1-5 | addgene full sequence | sequence record 215170 | Addgene NGS Result
TCTGTGGATCTACCACACACAAGGCTACTTCCCTGATTGGCAGAACTACACACCAGGGCCAGGGATCAGA
TATCCACTGACCTTTGGATGGTGCTACAAGCTAGTACCAGTTGAGCAAGAGAAGGTAGAAGAAGCCAATG
AAGGAGAGAACACCCGCTTGTTACACCCTGTGAGCCTGCATGGGATGGATGACCCGGAGAGAGAAGTATT
AGAGTGGAGGTTTGACAGCCGCCTAGCATTTCATCACATGGCCCGAGAGCTGCATCCGGACTGTACTGGG
TCTCTCTGGTTAGACCAGATCTGAGCCTGGGAGCTCTCTGGCTAACTAGGGAACCCACTGCTTAAGCCTC
AATAAAGCTTGCCTTGAGTGCTTCAAGTAGTGTGTGCCCGTCTGTTGTGTGACTCTGGTAACTAGAGATC
CCTCAGACCCTTTTAGTCAGTGTGGAAAATCTCTAGCAGCATGTGAGCAAAAGGCCAGCAAAAGGCCAGG
AACCGTAAAAAGGCCGCGTTGCTGGCGTTTTTCCATAGGCTCCGCCCCCCTGACGAGCATCACAAAAATC
GACGCTCAAGTCAGAGGTGGCGAAACCCGACAGGACTATAAAGATACCAGGCGTTTCCCCCTGGAAGCTC
CCTCGTGCGCTCTCCTGTTCCGACCCTGCCGCTTACCGGATACCTGTCCGCCTTTCTCCCTTCGGGAAGC
GTGGCGCTTTCTCATAGCTCACGCTGTAGGTATCTCAGTTCGGTGTAGGTCGTTCGCTCCAAGCTGGGCT
GTGTGCACGAACCCCCCGTTCAGCCCGACCGCTGCGCCTTATCCGGTAACTATCGTCTTGAGTCCAACCC
GGTAAGACACGACTTATCGCCACTGGCAGCAGCCACTGGTAACAGGATTAGCAGAGCGAGGTATGTAGGC
GGTGCTACAGAGTTCTTGAAGTGGTGGCCTAACTACGGCTACACTAGAAGAACAGTATTTGGTATCTGCG
CTCTGCTGAAGCCAGTTACCTTCGGAAAAAGAGTTGGTAGCTCTTGATCCGGCAAACAAACCACCGCTGG
TAGCGGTGGTTTTTTTGTTTGCAAGCAGCAGATTACGCGCAGAAAAAAAGGATCTCAAGAAGATCCTTTG
ATCTTTTCTACGGGGTCTGACGCTCAGTGGAACGAAAACTCACGTTAAGGGATTTTGGTCATGAGATTAT
CAAAAAGGATCTTCACCTAGATCCTTTTAAATTAAAAATGAAGTTTTAAATCAATCTAAAGTATATATGA
GTAAACTTGGTCTGACAGTTACCAATGCTTAATCAGTGAGGCACCTATCTCAGCGATCTGTCTATTTCGT
TCATCCATAGTTGCCTGACTCCCCGTCGTGTAGATAACTACGATACGGGAGGGCTTACCATCTGGCCCCA
GTGCTGCAATGATACCGCGAGACCCACGCTCACCGGCTCCAGATTTATCAGCAATAAACCAGCCAGCCGG
AAGGGCCGAGCGCAGAAGTGGTCCTGCAACTTTATCCGCCTCCATCCAGTCTATTAATTGTTGCCGGGAA
GCTAGAGTAAGTAGTTCGCCAGTTAATAGTTTGCGCAACGTTGTTGCCATTGCTACAGGCATCGTGGTGT
CACGCTCGTCGTTTGGTATGGCTTCATTCAGCTCCGGTTCCCAACGATCAAGGCGAGTTACATGATCCCC
CATGTTGTGCAAAAAAGCGGTTAGCTCCTTCGGTCCTCCGATCGTTGTCAGAAGTAAGTTGGCCGCAGTG
TTATCACTCATGGTTATGGCAGCACTGCATAATTCTCTTACTGTCATGCCATCCGTAAGATGCTTTTCTG
TGACTGGTGAGTACTCAACCAAGTCATTCTGAGAATAGTGTATGCGGCGACCGAGTTGCTCTTGCCCGGC
GTCAATACGGGATAATACCGCGCCACATAGCAGAACTTTAAAAGTGCTCATCATTGGAAAACGTTCTTCG
GGGCGAAAACTCTCAAGGATCTTACCGCTGTTGAGATCCAGTTCGATGTAACCCACTCGTGCACCCAACT
GATCTTCAGCATCTTTTACTTTCACCAGCGTTTCTGGGTGAGCAAAAACAGGAAGGCAAAATGCCGCAAA
AAAGGGAATAAGGGCGACACGGAAATGTTGAATACTCATACTCTTCCTTTTTCAATATTATTGAAGCATT
TATCAGGGTTATTGTCTCATGAGCGGATACATATTTGAATGTATTTAGAAAAATAAACAAATAGGGGTTC
CGCGCACATTTCCCCGAAAAGTGCCACCTGACGTCGACGGATCGGGAGATCTCCCGATCCCCTATGGTGC
ACTCTCAGTACAATCTGCTCTGATGCCGCATAGTTAAGCCAGTATCTGCTCCCTGCTTGTGTGTTGGAGG
TCGCTGAGTAGTGCGCGAGCAAAATTTAAGCTACAACAAGGCAAGGCTTGACCGACAATTGCATGAAGAA
TCTGCTTAGGGTTAGGCGTTTTGCGCTGCTTCGCGATGTACGGGCCAGATATACGCGTTGACATTGATTA
TTGACTAGTTATTAATAGTAATCAATTACGGGGTCATTAGTTCATAGCCCATATATGGAGTTCCGCGTTA
CATAACTTACGGTAAATGGCCCGCCTGGCTGACCGCCCAACGACCCCCGCCCATTGACGTCAATAATGAC
GTATGTTCCCATAGTAACGCCAATAGGGACTTTCCATTGACGTCAATGGGTGGAGTATTTACGGTAAACT
GCCCACTTGGCAGTACATCAAGTGTATCATATGCCAAGTACGCCCCCTATTGACGTCAATGACGGTAAAT
GGCCCGCCTGGCATTATGCCCAGTACATGACCTTATGGGACTTTCCTACTTGGCAGTACATCTACGTATT
AGTCATCGCTATTACCATGGTGATGCGGTTTTGGCAGTACATCAATGGGCGTGGATAGCGGTTTGACTCA
CGGGGATTTCCAAGTCTCCACCCCATTGACGTCAATGGGAGTTTGTTTTGGCACCAAAATCAACGGGACT
TTCCAAAATGTCGTAACAACTCCGCCCCATTGACGCAAATGGGCGGTAGGCGTGTACGGTGGGAGGTCTA
TATAAGCAGCGCGTTTTGCCTGTACTGGGTCTCTCTGGTTAGACCAGATCTGAGCCTGGGAGCTCTCTGG
CTAACTAGGGAACCCACTGCTTAAGCCTCAATAAAGCTTGCCTTGAGTGCTTCAAGTAGTGTGTGCCCGT
CTGTTGTGTGACTCTGGTAACTAGAGATCCCTCAGACCCTTTTAGTCAGTGTGGAAAATCTCTAGCAGTG
GCGCCCGAACAGGGACTTGAAAGCGAAAGGGAAACCAGAGGAGCTCTCTCGACGCAGGACTCGGCTTGCT
GAAGCGCGCACGGCAAGAGGCGAGGGGCGGCGACTGGTGAGTACGCCAAAAATTTTGACTAGCGGAGGCT
AGAAGGAGAGAGATGGGTGCGAGAGCGTCAGTATTAAGCGGGGGAGAATTAGATCGCGATGGGAAAAAAT
TCGGTTAAGGCCAGGGGGAAAGAAAAAATATAAATTAAAACATATAGTATGGGCAAGCAGGGAGCTAGAA
CGATTCGCAGTTAATCCTGGCCTGTTAGAAACATCAGAAGGCTGTAGACAAATACTGGGACAGCTACAAC
CATCCCTTCAGACAGGATCAGAAGAACTTAGATCATTATATAATACAGTAGCAACCCTCTATTGTGTGCA
TCAAAGGATAGAGATAAAAGACACCAAGGAAGCTTTAGACAAGATAGAGGAAGAGCAAAACAAAAGTAAG
ACCACCGCACAGCAAGCGGCCGGCCGCTGATCTTCAGACCTGGAGGAGGAGATATGAGGGACAATTGGAG
AAGTGAATTATATAAATATAAAGTAGTAAAAATTGAACCATTAGGAGTAGCACCCACCAAGGCAAAGAGA
AGAGTGGTGCAGAGAGAAAAAAGAGCAGTGGGAATAGGAGCTTTGTTCCTTGGGTTCTTGGGAGCAGCAG
GAAGCACTATGGGCGCAGCGTCAATGACGCTGACGGTACAGGCCAGACAATTATTGTCTGGTATAGTGCA
GCAGCAGAACAATTTGCTGAGGGCTATTGAGGCGCAACAGCATCTGTTGCAACTCACAGTCTGGGGCATC
AAGCAGCTCCAGGCAAGAATCCTGGCTGTGGAAAGATACCTAAAGGATCAACAGCTCCTGGGGATTTGGG
GTTGCTCTGGAAAACTCATTTGCACCACTGCTGTGCCTTGGAATGCTAGTTGGAGTAATAAATCTCTGGA
ACAGATTTGGAATCACACGACCTGGATGGAGTGGGACAGAGAAATTAACAATTACACAAGCTTAATACAC
TCCTTAATTGAAGAATCGCAAAACCAGCAAGAAAAGAATGAACAAGAATTATTGGAATTAGATAAATGGG
CAAGTTTGTGGAATTGGTTTAACATAACAAATTGGCTGTGGTATATAAAATTATTCATAATGATAGTAGG
AGGCTTGGTAGGTTTAAGAATAGTTTTTGCTGTACTTTCTATAGTGAATAGAGTTAGGCAGGGATATTCA
CCATTATCGTTTCAGACCCACCTCCCAACCCCGAGGGGACCCGACAGGCCCGAAGGAATAGAAGAAGAAG
GTGGAGAGAGAGACAGAGACAGATCCATTCGATTAGTGAACGGATCGGCACTGCGTGCGCCAATTCTGCA
GACAAATGGCAGTATTCATCCACAATTTTAAAAGAAAAGGGGGGATTGGGGGGTACAGTGCAGGGGAAAG
AATAGTAGACATAATAGCAACAGACATACAAACTAAAGAATTACAAAAACAAATTACAAAAATTCAAAAT
TTTCGGGTTTATTACAGGGACAGCAGAGATCCAGTTTGGTTAGTACCGGGCCCGCCCTGCAGGTCTAGAG
ATCCGACGCGCCATCTCTAGGCCCGCGCCGGCCCCCTCGCACGGACTTGTGGGAGAAGCTCGGCTACTCC
CCTGCCCCGGTTAATTTGCATATAATATTTCCTAGTAACTATAGAGGCTTAATGTGCGATAAAAGACAGA
TAATCTGTTCTTTTTAATACTAGCTACATTTTACATGATAGGCTTGGATTTCTATAACTTCGTATAGCAT
ACATTATACGAAGTTATAAACAGCACAAAAGGAAACTCACCCTAACTGTAAAGTAATTGTGTGTTTTGAG
ACTATAAGTATCCCTTGGAGAACCACCTTGTTGGTCCTCCCAACCGATCGCTAGTTTAAGAGCTAAGCTG
GAAACAGCATAGCAAGTTTAAATAAGGCTAGTCCGTTATCAACTTGAAAAAGTGGCACCGAGTCGGTGCT
TTTTTTCTCGAGTACTAGGATCCATTAGGCGGCCGCCCTGCAGGGTGGATAACCGTATTACCGCCATGCA
TGTGCCCGTCAGTGGGCAGAGCGCACATCGCCCACAGTCCCCGAGAAGTTGGGGGGAGGGGTCGGCAATT
GAACCGGTGCCTAGAGAAGGTGGCGCGGGGTAAACTGGGAAAGTGATGTCGTGTACTGGCTCCGCCTTTT
TCCCGAGGGTGGGGGAGAACCGTATATAAGTGCAGTAGTCGCCGTGAACGTTCTTTTTCGCAACGGGTTT
GCCGCCAGAACACAGGTAAGTGCCGTGTGTGGTTCCCGCGGGCCTGGCCTCTTTACGGGTTATGGCCCTT
GCGTGCCTTGAATTACTTCCACCTGGCTGCAGTACGTGATTCTTGATCCCGAGCTTCGGGTTGGAAGTGG
GTGGGAGAGTTCGAGGCCTTGCGCTTAAGGAGCCCCTTCGCCTCGTGCTTGAGTTGAGGCCTGGCCTGGG
CGCTGGGGCCGCCGCGTGCGAATCTGGTGGCACCTTCGCGCCTGTCTCGCTGCTTTCGATAAGTCTCTAG
CCATTTAAAATTTTTGATGACCTGCTGCGACGCTTTTTTTCTGGCAAGATAGTCTTGTAAATGCGGGCCA
AGATCTGCACACTGGTATTTCGGTTTTTGGGGCCGCGGGCGGCGACGGGGCCCGTGCGTCCCAGCGCACA
TGTTCGGCGAGGCGGGGCCTGCGAGCGCGGCCACCGAGAATCGGACGGGGGTAGTCTCAAGCTGGCCGGC
CTGCTCTGGTGCCTGGCCTCGCGCCGCCGTGTATCGCCCCGCCCTGGGCGGCAAGGCTGGCCCGGTCGGC
ACCAGTTGCGTGAGCGGAAAGATGGCCGCTTCCCGGCCCTGCTGCAGGGAGCTCAAAATGGAGGACGCGG
CGCTCGGGAGAGCGGGCGGGTGAGTCACCCACACAAAGGAAAAGGGCCTTTCCGTCCTCAGCCGTCGCTT
CATGTGACTCCACGGAGTACCGGGCGCCGTCCAGGCACCTCGATTAGTTCTCGCGCTTTTGGAGTACGTC
GTCTTTAGGTTGGGGGGAGGGGTTTTATGCGATGGAGTTTCCCCACACTGAGTGGGTGGAGACTGAAGTT
AGGCCAGCTTGGCACTTGATGTAATTCTCCTTGGAATTTGCCCTTTTTGAGTTTGGATCTTGGTTCATTC
TCAAGCCTCAGACAGTGGTTCAAAGTTTTTTTCTTCCATTTCAGGTGTCGTGAGCTAGCCCACCATGACC
GAGTACAAGCCCACGGTGCGCCTCGCCACCCGCGACGACGTCCCCCGGGCCGTACGCACCCTCGCCGCCG
CGTTCGCCGACTACCCCGCCACGCGCCACACCGTCGACCCGGACCGCCACATCGAGCGGGTCACCGAGCT
GCAAGAACTCTTCCTCACGCGCGTCGGGCTCGACATCGGCAAGGTGTGGGTCGCGGACGACGGCGCCGCG
GTGGCGGTCTGGACCACGCCGGAGAGCGTCGAAGCGGGGGCGGTGTTCGCCGAGATCGGCCCGCGCATGG
CCGAGTTGAGCGGTTCCCGGCTGGCCGCGCAGCAACAGATGGAAGGCCTCCTGGCGCCGCACCGGCCCAA
GGAGCCCGCGTGGTTCCTGGCCACCGTCGGCGTCTCGCCCGACCACCAGGGCAAGGGTCTGGGCAGCGCC
GTCGTGCTCCCCGGAGTGGAGGCGGCCGAGCGCGCCGGGGTGCCCGCCTTCCTGGAGACCTCCGCGCCCC
GCAACCTCCCCTTCTACGAGCGGCTCGGCTTCACCGTCACCGCCGACGTCGAGGTGCCCGAAGGACCGCG
CACCTGGTGCATGACCCGCAAGCCCGGTGCCGGATCGGGAGAGGGCAGAGGAAGTCTGCTAACATGCGGT
GACGTCGAGGAGAATCCTGGCCCACCGGTCGCCACCAGCGAGCTGATTAAGGAGAACATGCACATGAAGC
TGTACATGGAGGGCACCGTGGACAACCATCACTTCAAGTGCACATCCGAGGGCGAAGGCAAGCCCTACGA
GGGCACCCAGACCATGAGAATCAAGGTGGTCGAGGGCGGCCCTCTCCCCTTCGCCTTCGACATCCTGGCT
ACTAGCTTCCTCTACGGCAGCAAGACCTTCATCAACCACACCCAGGGCATCCCCGACTTCTTCAAGCAGT
CCTTCCCTGAGGGCTTCACATGGGAGAGAGTCACCACATACGAAGACGGGGGCGTGCTGACCGCTACCCA
GGACACCAGCCTCCAGGACGGCTGCCTCATCTACAACGTCAAGATCAGAGGGGTGAACTTCACATCCAAC
GGCCCTGTGATGCAGAAGAAAACACTCGGCTGGGAGGCCTTCACCGAGACGCTGTACCCCGCTGACGGCG
GCCTGGAAGGCAGAAACGACATGGCCCTGAAGCTCGTGGGCGGGAGCCATCTGATCGCAAACATCAAGAC
CACATATAGATCCAAGAAACCCGCTAAGAACCTCAAGATGCCTGGCGTCTACTATGTGGACTACAGACTG
GAAAGAATCAAGGAGGCCAACAACGAGACCTACGTCGAGCAGCACGAGGTGGCAGTGGCCAGATACTGCG
ACCTCCCTAGCAAACTGGGGCACAAGCTTAATTAAGAATTCGTCGAGGGACCTAATAACTTCGTATAGCA
TACATTATACGAAGTTATACATGTTTAAGGGTTCCGGTTCCACTAGGTACAATTCGATATCAAGCTTATC
GATAATCAACCTCTGGATTACAAAATTTGTGAAAGATTGACTGGTATTCTTAACTATGTTGCTCCTTTTA
CGCTATGTGGATACGCTGCTTTAATGCCTTTGTATCATGCTATTGCTTCCCGTATGGCTTTCATTTTCTC
CTCCTTGTATAAATCCTGGTTGCTGTCTCTTTATGAGGAGTTGTGGCCCGTTGTCAGGCAACGTGGCGTG
GTGTGCACTGTGTTTGCTGACGCAACCCCCACTGGTTGGGGCATTGCCACCACCTGTCAGCTCCTTTCCG
GGACTTTCGCTTTCCCCCTCCCTATTGCCACGGCGGAACTCATCGCCGCCTGCCTTGCCCGCTGCTGGAC
AGGGGCTCGGCTGTTGGGCACTGACAATTCCGTGGTGTTGTCGGGGAAATCATCGTCCTTTCCTTGGCTG
CTCGCCTGTGTTGCCACCTGGATTCTGCGCGGGACGTCCTTCTGCTACGTCCCTTCGGCCCTCAATCCAG
CGGACCTTCCTTCCCGCGGCCTGCTGCCGGCTCTGCGGCCTCTTCCGCGTCTTCGCCTTCGCCCTCAGAC
GAGTCGGATCTCCCTTTGGGCCGCCTCCCCGCATCGATACCGTCGACCTCGATCGAGACCTAGAAAAACA
TGGAGCAATCACAAGTAGCAATACAGCAGCTACCAATGCTGATTGTGCCTGGCTAGAAGCACAAGAGGAG
GAGGAGGTGGGTTTTCCAGTCACACCTCAGGTACCTTTAAGACCAATGACTTACAAGGCAGCTGTAGATC
TTAGCCACTTTTTAAAAGAAAAGGGGGGACTGGAAGGGCTAATTCACTCCCAACGAAGACAAGATATCCT
TGA
